>Addgene plasmid #67776 | Kohinoor-Actin/pcDNA3 | addgene partial sequence | sequence record 123335 | CMV-F 5'-CGCAAATGGGCGGTAGGCGTG-3'
GAGCTCTCTGGCTAACTAGAGAACCCACTGCTTACTGGCTTATCGAAATTAATACGACTCACTATAGGGA
GACCCAAGCTTGGTACCGAGCTCGGATCCACCATGGTGAGTGTGATTAAACCAGACATGAAGATCAAGCT
GCGTATGGAAGGCGCTGTAAATGGACACCCGTTCGCGATTGAAGGAGTTGGCCTTGGGAAGCCTTTCGAG
GGAAAACAGAGTATGGACCTTAAAGTCAAAGAAGGCGGACCTCTGCCTTTCGCCTATGACATCTTGACAA
TGGCCTTCTGTTACGGCAACAGGGTATTCGCCAAATACCCAGAAAATATAGTAGATTATTTCAAGCAGTC
GTTTCCTGAGGGCTACTCTTGGGAACGAAGCATGATTTACGAAGACGGGGGCATTTGTATCGCGACAAAC
GACATAACCCTGGATGGTGACTGTTATATCTATGAAATTCGATTTGATGGTGTGAACTTTCCTGCCAATG
GTCCAGTTATGCAGAAGAGGACTGTGAAATGGGAGCCATCCACTGAGAAATTGTATGTGCGTGATGGAGT
GCTGAAGAGCGATGGCAACTACGCTCTGTCGCTTGAAGGAGGTGGCCACTACCGATGTGACTCCAAAACT
ACTTATAAAGCTAAGAAGGTTGTCCAGTTGCCAGACTATCACGATGTGGTCCACCACATTGAGATTAAAA
GCCACGACAGAGATTACAGTAATGTTAATCTGCATGAGCATGCCGAAGCG
