>Addgene plasmid #67776 | Kohinoor-Actin/pcDNA3 | addgene partial sequence | sequence record 123336 | BGH-rev 5'-TAGAAGGCACAGTCGAGG-3'
GGGCCCTCTAGATGCATGCTCGAGCTAGAAGCATTTGCGGTGGACGATGGAGGGGCCGGACTCGTCATAC
TCCTGCTTGCTGATCCACATCTGCTGGAAGGTGGACAGCGAGGCCAGGATGGAGCCGCCGATCCACACGG
AGTACTTGCGCTCAGGAGGAGCAATGATCTTGATCTTCATTGTGCTGGGTGCCAGGGCAGTGATCTCCTT
CTGCATCCTGTCGGCAATGCCAGGGTACATGGTGGTGCCGCCAGACAGCACTGTGTTGGCGTACAGGTCT
TTGCGGATGTCCACGTCACACTTCATGATGGAGTTGAAGGTAGTTTCGTGGATGCCACAGGACTCCATGC
CCAGGAAGGAAGGCTGGAAGAGTGCCTCAGGGCAGCGGAACCGCTCATTGCCAATGGTGATGACCTGGCC
GTCAGGCAGCTCGTAGCTCTTCTCCAGGGAGGAGCTGGAAGCAGCCGTGGCCATCTCTTGCTCGAAGTCC
AGGGCGACGTAGCACAGCTTCTCCTTAATGTCACGCACGATTTCCCGCTCGGCCGTGGTGGTGAAGCTGT
AGCCGCGCTCGGTGAGGATCTTCATGAGGTAGTCAGTCAGGTCCCGGCCAGCCAGGTCCAGACGCAGGAT
GGCATGGGGGAGGGCATACCCCTCGTAGATGGGCACAGTGTGGGTGACCCCGTCACCGGAGTCCATCACG
ATGCCAGTGGTACGGCCAGAGGCGTACAGGGATAGCACAGCCTGGATAGCAACGTACATGGCTGGGG
