[The description below was written by a language model from this plasmid's Addgene catalogue record.]
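Description:
Kohinoor-Actin/pcDNA3 is a mammalian expression plasmid built on the Invitrogen pcDNA3 backbone. It is propagated in E. coli as a high-copy plasmid under ampicillin selection. No feature table accompanies the record, so other backbone elements are not individually documented here. The standard pcDNA3 backbone generally carries a neomycin resistance cassette for selection in mammalian cells and a polyadenylation signal downstream of the cloning site, but the catalogue fields do not confirm these for this construct.

The payload is Kohinoor, a synthetic fluorescent protein coding sequence of 675 bp, placed under the CMV promoter for strong constitutive transcription in transfected mammalian cells. The insert was introduced by restriction cloning between HindIII and EcoRI sites, and the record does not say whether these sites survived. Actin is fused at the C-terminal end of Kohinoor, so the fluorescent protein sits at the N-terminus of the fusion, which is expected to incorporate into the actin cytoskeleton. The species and isoform of the actin partner are not stated, and the listed insert size appears to cover only the Kohinoor portion.

According to the associated publication title, Kohinoor is a fast, positively photoswitchable fluorescent protein developed for RESOLFT nanoscopy at very low laser power. The stated purpose of the plasmid is actin-targeted expression of Kohinoor in mammalian cells. This makes it suitable for labelling actin filaments in cells for imaging, including super-resolution imaging based on reversible photoswitching.
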