Addgene plasmid #67776: Kohinoor-Actin/pcDNA3
Purpose: Actin-targetted Kohinoor for mammalian cell expression
Depositing lab: Takeharu Nagai. Depositing organization: The University of Osaka. Publication: A fast- and positively photoswitchable fluorescent protein for ultralow-laser-power RESOLFT nanoscopy. Tiwari DK, Arai Y, Yamanaka M, Matsuda T, Agetsuma M, Nakano M, Fujita K, Nagai T. Nat Methods. 2015 Jun;12(6):515-8. doi: 10.1038/nmeth.3362. Epub 2015 Apr 20. PubMed 25894946.
Backbone
  Vector backbone: pcDNA3
  Backbone manufacturer: Invitrogen
  Vector type: Mammalian Expression
Growth in bacteria
  Bacterial resistance: Ampicillin, 100 μg/mL
  Growth temperature: 37°C
  Growth strain: XL10 Gold
  Copy number: High Copy
Gene/Insert
  Gene/Insert name: Kohinoor
  Species: Synthetic
  Insert size (bp): 675
  GenBank ID: AB935555
  Promoter: CMV
  Tag / fusion protein: Actin (C terminal on insert)
  Cloning method: Restriction Enzyme; 5′ cloning site HindIII (unknown if destroyed); 3′ cloning site EcoRI (unknown if destroyed)
  Sequencing primers: 5′ GAAATTAATACGACTCACTATAGGG; 3′ TAGAAGGCACAGTCGAGG
Terms and licenses: Academic/Nonprofit Terms; Industry Terms: Not Available to Industry
How to cite: Kohinoor-Actin/pcDNA3 was a gift from Takeharu Nagai (Addgene plasmid # 67776 ; http://n2t.net/addgene:67776 ; RRID:Addgene_67776)
